>Addgene plasmid #128261 | pMRX-INU-FLAG-FAM134Bs | addgene full sequence | sequence record 251634 | Addgene NGS Result
GACATTGATTATTGACTAGTTATTAATAGTAATCAATTACGGGGTCATTAGTTCATAGCCCATATATGGA
GTTCCGCGTTACATAACTTACGGTAAATGGCCCGCCTGGCTGACCGCCCAACGACCCCCGCCCATTGACG
TCAATAATGACGTATGTTCCCATAGTAACGCCAATAGGGACTTTCCATTGACGTCAATGGGTGGAGTATT
TACGGTAAACTGCCCACTTGGCAGTACATCAAGTGTATCATATGCCAAGTACGCCCCCTATTGACGTCAA
TGACGGTAAATGGCCCGCCTGGCATTATGCCCAGTACATGACCTTATGGGACTTTCCTACTTGGCAGTAC
ATCTACGTATTAGTCATCGCTATTACCATGCTAGAGAACCATCAGATGTTTCCAGGGTGCCCCAAGGACC
TGAAATGACCCTGTGCCTTATTTGAACTAACCAATCAGTTCGCTTCTCGCTTCTGTTCGCGCGCTTCTGC
TCCCCGAGCTCAATAAAAGAGCCCACAACCCCTCACTCGGCGCGCCAGTCCTCCGATTGACTGAGTCGCC
CGGGTACCCGTGTATCCAATAAACCCTCTTGCAGTTGCATCCGACTTGTGGTCTCGCTGTTCCTTGGGAG
GGTCTCCTCTGAGTGATTGACTACCCGTCAGCGGGGGTCTTTCATTTGGGGGCTCGTCCGGGATCGGGAG
ACCCCTGCCCAGGGACCACCGACCCACCACCGGGAGGTAAGCTGGCCAGCAACTTATCTGTGTCTGTCCG
ATTGTCTAGTGTCTATGACTGATTTTATGCGCCTGCGTCGGTACTAGTTAGCTAACTAGCTCTGTATCTG
GCGGACCCGTGGTGGAACTGACGAGTTCGGAACACCCGGCCGCAACCCTGGGAGACGTCCCAGGGACTTC
GGGGGCCGTTTTTGTGGCCCGACCTGAGTCCAAAAATCCCGATCGTTTTGGACTCTTTGGTGCACCCCCC
TTAGAGGAGGGATATGTGGTTCTGGTAGGAGACGAGAACCTAAAACAGTTCCCGCCTCCGTCTGAATTTT
TGCTTTCGGTTTGGGACCGAAGCCGCGCCGCGCGTCTTGTCTGCTGCAGCATCGTTCTGTGTTGTCTCTG
TCTGACTGTGTTTCTGTATTTGTCTGAAAATATGGGCCCGGGCCAGACTGTTACCACTCCCTTAAGTTTG
ACCTTAGGTCACTGGAAAGATGTCGAGCGGATCGCTCACAACCAGTCGGTAGATGTCAAGAAGAGACGTT
GGGTTACCTTCTGCTCTGCAGAATGGCCAACCTTTAACGTCGGATGGCCGCGAGACGGCACCTTTAACCG
AGACCTCATCACCCAGGTTAAGATCAAGGTCTTTTCACCTGGCCCGCATGGACACCCAGACCAGGTCCCC
TACATCGTGACCTGGGAAGCCTTGGCTTTTGACCCCCCTCCCTGGGTCAAGCCCTTTGTACACCCTAAGC
CTCCGCCTCCTCTTCCTCCATCCGCCCCGTCTCTCCCCCTTGAACCTCCTCGTTCGACCCCGCCTCGATC
CTCCCTTTATCCAGCCCTCACTCCTTCTCTAGGCGCCCCCATATGGCCATATGAGATCTTATATGGGGCA
CCCCCGCCCCTTGTAAACTTCCCTGACCCTGACATGACAAGAGTTACTAACAGCCCCTCTCTCCAAGCTC
ACTTACAGGCTCTCTACTTAGTCCAGCACGAAGTCTGGAGACCTCTGGCGGCAGCCTACCAAGAACAACT
GGACCGACCGGTGGTACCTCACCCTTACCGAGTCGGCGACACAGTGTGGGTCCGCCGACACCAGACTAAG
AACCTAGAACCTCGCTGGAAAGGACCTTACACAGTCCTGCTGACCACCCCCACCGCCCTCAAAGTAGACG
GCATCGCAGCTTGGATACACGCCGCCCACGTGAAGGCTGCCGACCCCGGGGGTGGACCATCCTCTAGACT
GCCGGATCTGCCATCGATATAAAGCTTAAAGGATCCATGCCTGAAGGTGAAGACTTTGGACCAGGCAAAA
GCTGGGAAGTTATCAATTCCAAACCAGATGAAAGACCCAGGCTCAGCCACTGTATTGCAGAATCATGGAT
GAATTTCAGCATATTTCTTCAAGAAATGTCTCTTTTTAAACAGCAGAGCCCTGGCAAGTTTTGTCTCCTG
GTCTGTAGTGTGTGCACATTTTTTACGATCTTGGGAAGTTACATTCCTGGGGTTATACTCAGCTATCTAC
TGTTACTGTGTGCATTTTTGTGTCCATTGTTTAAATGTAATGATATTGGACAAAAAATTTACAGCAAAAT
TAAGTCAGTTCTGCTGAAACTGGATTTTGGAATTGGAGAATATATTAATCAGAAGAAACGTGAGAGATCT
GAAGCAGATAAAGAAAAAAGTCACAAAGATGACAGTGAATTAGACTTTTCAGCTCTTTGTCCTAAGATTA
GCCTCACGGTTGCTGCCAAAGAGTTATCTGTGTCTGACACAGACGTCTCAGAGGTATCCTGGACTGATAA
TGGGACCTTCAACCTTTCAGAAGGATACACTCCACAGACAGACACTTCTGATGATCTTGACCGACCCAGT
GAGGAAGTTTTCTCTAGAGATCTTTCAGATTTTCCATCTCTAGAAAATGGCATGGGAACAAATGATGAAG
ATGAATTAAGCCTTGGTTTGCCCACTGAGCTCAAGAGAAAGAAGGAACAGTTGGACAGTGGTCACAGACC
AAGCAAAGAGACGCAATCAGCAGCTGGTCTCACCCTTCCTCTGAACAGTGACCAAACCTTTCACCTGATG
AGCAACCTGGCTGGGGATGTTATCACAGCTGCAGTGACTGCAGCTATCAAAGACCAGTTAGAGGGTGTGC
AGCAAGCACTTTCTCAGGCTGCCCCCATCCCAGAAGAGGACACAGACACTGAAGAAGGTGATGACTTTGA
ACTACTTGACCAGTCAGAGCTGGATCAAATTGAGAGTGAATTGGGACTTACACAAGACCAGGAAGCAGAA
GCACAGCAAAATAAGAAGTCTTCAGGTTTCCTTTCAAATCTGCTGGGAGGCCATGCGAATTCGGGCTCTG
GTTCAGGCGACTACAAAGACCATGACGGTGATTATAAAGATCATGACATCGACTACAAGGATGACGATGA
CAAGTAATGATTTCTCGAGAGCGGCCGCTACGTAAATTCCGCCCCCCCCCCTAACGTTACTGGCCGAAGC
CGCTTGGAATAAGGCCGGTGTGCGTTTGTCTATATGTTATTTTCCACCATATTGCCGTCTTTTGGCAATG
TGAGGGCCCGGAAACCTGGCCCTGTCTTCTTGACGAGCATTCCTAGGGGTCTTTCCCCTCTCGCCAAAGG
AATGCAAGGTCTGTTGAATGTCGTGAAGGAAGCAGTTCCTCTGGAAGTTTCTTGAAGACAAACAACGTCT
GTAGCGACCCTTTGCAGGCAGCGGAACCCCCCACCTGGCGACAGGTGCCTCTGCGGCCAAAAGCCACGTG
TATAAGATACACCTGCAAAGGCGGCACAACCCCAGTGCCACGTTGTGAGTTGGATAGTTGTGGAAAGAGT
CAAATGGCTCTCCTCAAGCGTATTCAACAAGGGGCTGAAGGATGCCCAGAAGGTACCCCATTGTATGGGA
TCTGATCTGGGGCCTCGGTGCACATGCTTTACATGTGTTTAGTCGAGGTTAAAAAAACGTCTAGGCCCCC
CGAACCACGGGGACGTGGTTTTCCTTTGAAAAACACGATGATAATATGGCCACAACCGTCGACATGATTG
AACAAGATGGATTGCACGCAGGTTCTCCGGCCGCTTGGGTGGAGAGGCTATTCGGCTATGACTGGGCACA
ACAGACAATCGGCTGCTCTGATGCCGCCGTGTTCCGGCTGTCAGCGCAGGGGCGCCCGGTTCTTTTTGTC
AAGACCGACCTGTCCGGTGCCCTGAATGAACTGCAGGACGAGGCAGCGCGGCTATCGTGGCTGGCCACGA
CGGGCGTTCCTTGCGCAGCTGTGCTCGACGTTGTCACTGAAGCGGGAAGGGACTGGCTGCTATTGGGCGA
AGTGCCGGGGCAGGATCTCCTGTCATCTCACCTTGCTCCTGCCGAGAAAGTATCCATCATGGCTGATGCA
ATGCGGCGGCTGCATACGCTTGATCCGGCTACCTGCCCATTCGACCACCAAGCGAAACATCGCATCGAGC
GAGCACGTACTCGGATGGAAGCCGGTCTTGTCGATCAGGATGATCTGGACGAAGAGCATCAGGGGCTCGC
GCCAGCCGAACTGTTCGCCAGGCTCAAGGCGCGCATGCCCGACGGCGAGGATCTCGTCGTGACCCATGGC
GATGCCTGCTTGCCGAATATCATGGTGGAAAATGGCCGCTTTTCTGGATTCATCGACTGTGGCCGGCTGG
GTGTGGCGGACCGCTATCAGGACATAGCGTTGGCTACCCGTGATATTGCTGAAGAGCTTGGCGGCGAATG
GGCTGACCGCTTCCTCGTGCTTTACGGTATCGCCGCTCCCGATTCGCAGCGCATCGCCTTCTATCGCCTT
CTTGACGAGTTCTTCTGAGTCGACCGCCCGCCCCACGACCCGCAGCGCCCGACCGAAAGGAGCGCACGAC
CCCATGGCTCGACGATAAAATAAAAGATTTTATTTAGTCTCCAGAAAAAGGGGGGAATGAAAGACCCCAC
CTGTAGGTTTGGCAAGCTAGCTTAAGTAACGCCATTTTGCAAGGCATGGAAAAATACATAACTGAGAATA
GAGAAGTTCAGATCAAGGTCAGGAACAGATGGAACAGCTGAATATGGGCCAAACAGGATATCTGTGGTAA
GCAGTTCCTGCCCCGGCTCAGGGCCAAGAACAGATGGAACAGCTGAATATGGGCCAAACAGGATATCTGT
GGTAAGCAGTTCCTGCCCCGGCTCAGGGCCAAGAACAGATGGTCCCCAGATGCGGTCCAGCCCTCAGCAG
TTTCTAGAGAACCATCAGATGTTTCCAGGGTGCCCCAAGGACCTGAAATGACCCTGTGCCTTATTTGAAC
TAACCAATCAGTTCGCTTCTCGCTTCTGTTCGCGCGCTTCTGCTCCCCGAGCTCAATAAAAGAGCCCACA
ACCCCTCACTCGGGGCGCCAGTCCTCCGATTGACTGAGTCGCCCGGGTACCCGTGTATCCAATAAACCCT
CTTGCAGTTGCATCCGACTTGTGGTCTCGCTGTTCCTTGGGAGGGTCTCCTCTGAGTGATTGACTACCCG
TCAGCGGGGGTCTTTCACATGCAGCATGTATCAAAATTAATTTGGTTTTTTTTCTTAAGTATTTACATTA
AATGGCCATAGTTGCATTAATGAATCGGCCAACGCGCGGGGAGAGGCGGTTTGCGTATTGGGCGCTCTTC
CGCTTCCTCGCTCACTGACTCGCTGCGCTCGGTCGTTCGGCTGCGGCGAGCGGTATCAGCTCACTCAAAG
GCGGTAATACGGTTATCCACAGAATCAGGGGATAACGCAGGAAAGAACATGTGAGCAAAAGGCCAGCAAA
AGGCCAGGAACCGTAAAAAGGCCGCGTTGCTGGCGTTTTTCCATAGGCTCCGCCCCCCTGACGAGCATCA
CAAAAATCGACGCTCAAGTCAGAGGTGGCGAAACCCGACAGGACTATAAAGATACCAGGCGTTTCCCCCT
GGAAGCTCCCTCGTGCGCTCTCCTGTTCCGACCCTGCCGCTTACCGGATACCTGTCCGCCTTTCTCCCTT
CGGGAAGCGTGGCGCTTTCTCATAGCTCACGCTGTAGGTATCTCAGTTCGGTGTAGGTCGTTCGCTCCAA
GCTGGGCTGTGTGCACGAACCCCCCGTTCAGCCCGACCGCTGCGCCTTATCCGGTAACTATCGTCTTGAG
TCCAACCCGGTAAGACACGACTTATCGCCACTGGCAGCAGCCACTGGTAACAGGATTAGCAGAGCGAGGT
ATGTAGGCGGTGCTACAGAGTTCTTGAAGTGGTGGCCTAACTACGGCTACACTAGAAGAACAGTATTTGG
TATCTGCGCTCTGCTGAAGCCAGTTACCTTCGGAAAAAGAGTTGGTAGCTCTTGATCCGGCAAACAAACC
ACCGCTGGTAGCGGTGGTTTTTTTGTTTGCAAGCAGCAGATTACGCGCAGAAAAAAAGGATCTCAAGAAG
ATCCTTTGATCTTTTCTACGGGGTCTGACGCTCAGTGGAACGAAAACTCACGTTAAGGGATTTTGGTCAT
GAGATTATCAAAAAGGATCTTCACCTAGATCCTTTTGCGGCCGGCCGCAAATCAATCTAAAGTATATATG
AGTAAACTTGGTCTGACAGTTACCAATGCTTAATCAGTGAGGCACCTATCTCAGCGATCTGTCTATTTCG
TTCATCCATAGTTGCCTGACTCCCCGTCGTGTAGATAACTACGATACGGGAGGGCTTACCATCTGGCCCC
AGTGCTGCAATGATACCGCGAGACCCACGCTCACCGGCTCCAGATTTATCAGCAATAAACCAGCCAGCCG
GAAGGGCCGAGCGCAGAAGTGGTCCTGCAACTTTATCCGCCTCCATCCAGTCTATTAATTGTTGCCGGGA
AGCTAGAGTAAGTAGTTCGCCAGTTAATAGTTTGCGCAACGTTGTTGCCATTGCTACAGGCATCGTGGTG
TCACGCTCGTCGTTTGGTATGGCTTCATTCAGCTCCGGTTCCCAACGATCAAGGCGAGTTACATGATCCC
CCATGTTGTGCAAAAAAGCGGTTAGCTCCTTCGGTCCTCCGATCGTTGTCAGAAGTAAGTTGGCCGCAGT
GTTATCACTCATGGTTATGGCAGCACTGCATAATTCTCTTACTGTCATGCCATCCGTAAGATGCTTTTCT
GTGACTGGTGAGTACTCAACCAAGTCATTCTGAGAATAGTGTATGCGGCGACCGAGTTGCTCTTGCCCGG
CGTCAACACGGGATAATACCGCGCCACATAGCAGAACTTTAAAAGTGCTCATCATTGGAAAACGTTCTTC
GGGGCGAAAACTCTCAAGGATCTTACCGCTGTTGAGATCCAGTTCGATGTAACCCACTCGTGCACCCAAC
TGATCTTCAGCATCTTTTACTTTCACCAGCGTTTCTGGGTGAGCAAAAACAGGAAGGCAAAATGCCGCAA
AAAAGGGAATAAGGGCGACACGGAAATGTTGAATACTCATACTCTTCCTTTTTCAATATTATTGAAGCAT
TTATCAGGGTTATTGTCTCATGAGCGGATACATATTTGAATGTATTTAGAAAAATAAACAAATAGGGGTT
CCGCGCACATTTCCCCGAAAAGTGCCACCTGACGTCTAAGAAACCATTATTATCATGACATTAACCTATA
AAAATAGGCGTATCACGAGGCCCTTTCGTCTTCACTATAGGAGCTTGGCCCATTGCATACGTTGTATCCA
TATCATAATATGTACATTTATATTGGCTCATGTCCAACATTACCGCCATGTT
Features (pLannotate 1.2.2; 15 found; start..end, strand, type, name):
      1..380     +  enhancer       CMV enhancer: human cytomegalovirus immediate early enhancer
    381..676     +  LTR            3' LTR (ΔU3) (fragment): self-inactivating 3' long terminal repeat (LTR) from Moloney murine leukemia virus
    739..1096    +  misc_feature   MMLV Ψ: packaging signal of Moloney murine leukemia virus (MMLV)
   1161..1577    +  CDS            gag (truncated): truncated Moloney murine leukemia virus (MMLV) gag gene lacking the start codon
   1587..1961    +  misc_feature   pol region: Moloney murine leukemia virus (MMLV) pol region containing the splice acceptor site
   2030..3064    +  CDS            RETREG1 (fragment): RETR1_HUMAN - Also known as FAM134B, JK1 From Homo sapiens (Human).
   3089..3154    +  CDS            3xFLAG: three tandem FLAG® epitope tags, followed by an enterokinase cleavage site
   3192..3767    +  misc_feature   IRES2: internal ribosome entry site (IRES) of the encephalomyocarditis virus (EMCV)
   3774..4565    +  CDS            neo: KKA2_KLEPN - Also known as kan, nptII. Experimental evidence at protein level: Swiss-Prot protein existence level 1. Resistance to kanamycin, neomycin, paromomycin, ribostamycin, butirosin and gentamicin B. From Klebsiella pneumoniae.
   4676..4797    +  LTR            3' LTR (ΔU3) (fragment): self-inactivating 3' long terminal repeat (LTR) from Moloney murine leukemia virus
   4798..5267    +  LTR            LTR: long terminal repeat from Moloney murine leukemia virus
   5333..5385    -  CDS            lacI (fragment): lac repressor; lacI; The lac repressor binds to the lac operator to inhibit transcription in E. coli. This inhibition can be relieved by adding lactose or isopropyl-β-D-thiogalactopyranoside (IPTG).
   5568..6156    -  rep_origin     ori: high-copy-number ColE1/pMB1/pBR322/pUC origin of replication
   6320..7180    -  CDS            AmpR: β-lactamase; bla; confers resistance to ampicillin, carbenicillin, and related antibiotics
   7181..7285    -  promoter       AmpR promoter: bla
