[The description below was written by a language model from this plasmid's Addgene catalogue record and pLannotate feature annotations shown in this document.]
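Description:
pMRX-INU-FLAG-FAM134Bs is a 7,472 bp Moloney murine leukemia virus-based retroviral vector for stable expression of a FLAG-tagged human ER-phagy receptor in mammalian cells. It is built on the pMRX-INU-FLAG backbone, itself a derivative of the pMX series. In bacteria it is maintained through a high-copy ColE1/pUC-type origin and selected with ampicillin via a β-lactamase gene driven by its own promoter.

The viral portion begins with a CMV immediate-early enhancer joined to a partial MMLV LTR, a hybrid 5′ element that corresponds to the CMV promoter named in the catalogue entry and would drive transcription of the viral genome in packaging cells. Downstream lie the MMLV Ψ packaging signal, a truncated gag segment lacking its start codon and a pol region carrying the splice acceptor, which together support encapsidation and processing of the transcript. The insert, cloned between BamHI and EcoRI sites that remain intact, is the roughly 1.07 kb FAM134Bs coding sequence from the human RETREG1 gene; the annotation matches it as a fragment of RETREG1, consistent with the "s" denoting a shorter form, although the record does not define this. It is fused at its C terminus to a backbone-encoded 3xFLAG epitope for detection or immunoprecipitation. An EMCV IRES then allows translation of a neomycin phosphotransferase gene from the same transcript, so that transduced cells can be selected with G418. The cassette is closed by the 3′ MMLV LTR.

The plasmid was deposited in connection with a study of ER-phagy, and is suited to generating retrovirus and stable cell populations expressing FAM134Bs-FLAG.
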