Addgene plasmid #128261: pMRX-INU-FLAG-FAM134Bs
Purpose: Expresses FAM134Bs in mammalian cells
Depositing lab: Noboru Mizushima. Depositing organization: The University of Tokyo. Publication: Intrinsically Disordered Protein TEX264 Mediates ER-phagy. Chino H, Hatta T, Natsume T, Mizushima N. Mol Cell. 2019 Apr 11. pii: S1097-2765(19)30257-6. doi: 10.1016/j.molcel.2019.03.033. PubMed 31006538.
Backbone
  Vector backbone: pMRX-INU-FLAG
  Backbone manufacturer: Dr.Shoji Yamaoka of Tokyo Medical and Dental University
  Backbone size w/o insert (bp): 6404
  Total vector size (bp): 7472
  Vector type: Mammalian Expression, Retroviral
  Selectable markers: Neomycin (select with G418)
Growth in bacteria
  Bacterial resistance: Ampicillin, 100 μg/mL
  Growth temperature: 37°C
  Growth strain: NEB Stable
  Copy number: High Copy
Gene/Insert
  Gene/Insert name: FAM134Bs
  Species: H. sapiens (human)
  Insert size (bp): 1068
  GenBank ID: NP_061873.2
  Entrez Gene: RETREG1 (a.k.a. FAM134B, JK-1, JK1)
  Promoter: CMV
  Tag / fusion protein: FLAG (C terminal on backbone)
  Cloning method: Restriction Enzyme; 5′ cloning site BamHI (not destroyed); 3′ cloning site EcoRI (not destroyed)
  Sequencing primers: 5′ GGCATCGCAGCTTGGATACACGCC
Resource information
  A portion of this plasmid was derived from a plasmid made by: It has the pMX backbone
Terms and licenses: Academic/Nonprofit Terms; Industry Terms: Not Available to Industry
How to cite: pMRX-INU-FLAG-FAM134Bs was a gift from Noboru Mizushima (Addgene plasmid # 128261 ; http://n2t.net/addgene:128261 ; RRID:Addgene_128261)
